Addgene plasmid #80891: pcDNA3-Flag-Smad4 R100T
Purpose: mammalian expression of Smad4 R100T
Depositing lab: Aristidis Moustakas. Depositing organization: Ludwig Institute For Cancer Research, Uppsala Branch. Publication: Functional consequences of tumorigenic missense mutations in the amino-terminal domain of Smad4. Moren A, Itoh S, Moustakas A, Dijke P, Heldin CH. Oncogene. 2000 Sep 7;19(38):4396-404. 10.1038/sj.onc.1203798 PubMed 10980615.
Backbone
  Vector backbone: pcDNA3
  Vector type: Mammalian Expression
Growth in bacteria
  Bacterial resistance: Ampicillin, 100 μg/mL
  Growth temperature: 37°C
  Growth strain: DH5alpha
  Copy number: High Copy
Gene/Insert
  Gene/Insert name: Smad4 (alt name: SMAD family member 4)
  Species: H. sapiens (human)
  Mutation: Pancreatic cancer mutation R100T
  Entrez Gene: SMAD4 (a.k.a. DPC4, JIP, MADH4, MYHRS)
  Promoter: CMV
  Tag / fusion protein: Flag (N terminal on backbone)
  Cloning method: Restriction Enzyme; 5′ cloning site EcoRI (not destroyed); 3′ cloning site XhoI (not destroyed)
  Sequencing primers: 5′ CMV-F; 3′ BGH-rev
Terms and licenses: Academic/Nonprofit Terms; Industry Terms: Not Available to Industry
Depositor comments: This plasmid contains a D2E mutation in SMAD4 compared to NM_005359.5. The depositor states that this mutation does not affect plasmid function.
How to cite: pcDNA3-Flag-Smad4 R100T was a gift from Aristidis Moustakas (Addgene plasmid # 80891 ; http://n2t.net/addgene:80891 ; RRID:Addgene_80891)
