[The description below was written by a language model from this plasmid's Addgene catalogue record.]
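Description:
pcDNA3-Flag-Smad4 R100T is a mammalian expression plasmid built on the pcDNA3 backbone and carrying human SMAD4 (also known as DPC4 or MADH4) with the missense substitution R100T, a mutation recorded as originating in pancreatic cancer. The plasmid is propagated in E. coli as a high-copy construct under ampicillin selection. No feature table accompanies the record, so other backbone elements are not itemised. The use of a BGH reverse sequencing primer is consistent with the bovine growth hormone polyadenylation signal that normally lies downstream of the pcDNA3 cloning site.

The SMAD4 coding sequence was inserted by restriction cloning between EcoRI and XhoI sites, both of which remain intact, so the insert can be excised or transferred. Transcription is driven by the CMV immediate-early promoter, which gives strong constitutive expression in most transfected mammalian cell lines. A Flag epitope supplied by the backbone is fused to the N-terminus of the protein, allowing detection and immunoprecipitation with anti-Flag antibodies and distinguishing the mutant from endogenous Smad4. The depositor notes that the clone also carries a D2E change relative to the reference SMAD4 transcript, which is stated not to affect function.

Smad4 is the common mediator Smad of TGF-β family signalling, and residue 100 lies in its amino-terminal domain. The construct is intended for expressing this tumour-derived mutant in mammalian cells to examine the functional consequences of amino-terminal missense mutations, typically in comparison with wild-type Smad4.
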