>Addgene plasmid #80891 | pcDNA3-Flag-Smad4 R100T | addgene partial sequence | sequence record 157826 | CMV-F 5'-CGCAAATGGGCGGTAGGCGTG-3'
ACCCACTGTCTTACTGGCTTATCGAAATTAATACGACTCACTATAGGGAGACCCAAGCTTGGTACCGAGC
TCGGATCCACCGCCATGGACTACAAGGACGATGATGACAAGGGCGAATTCGAGAATATGTCTATTACGAA
TACACCAACAAGTAATGATGCCTGTCTGAGCATTGTGCATAGTTTGATGTGCCATAGACAAGGTGGAGAG
AGTGAAACATTTGCAAAAAGAGCAATTGAAAGTTTGGTAAAGAAGCTGAAGGAGAAAAAAGATGAATTGG
ATTCTTTAATAACAGCTATAACTACAAATGGAGCTCATCCTAGTAAATGTGTTACCATACAGAGAACATT
GGATGGGAGGCTTCAGGTGGCTGGTCGGAAAGGATTTCCTCATGTGATCTATGCCCGTCTCTGGACGTGG
CCTGATCTTCACAAAAATGAACTAAAACATGTTAAATATTGTCAGTATGCGTTTGACTTAAAATGTGATA
GTGTCTGTGTGAATCCATATCACTACGAACGAGTTGTATCACCTGGAATTGATCTCTCAGGATTAACACT
GCAGAGTAATGCTCCATCAAGTATGATGGTGAAGGATGAATATGTGCATGACTTTGAGGGACAGCCATCG
TTGTCCACTGAAGGACATTCAATTCAAACCATCCAGCATCCACCAAGTAATCGTGCATCGACAGAGACAT
ACAGCACCCCAGCTCTGTTAGCCCCATCTGAGTCTAATGCTACCAGCACTGCCAACTTTCCCAACATTCC
TGTGGCTTCCACAAGTCAGCCTGCCAGTATACTGGGGGGCAGCCATAGTGAAGGACTG
