>Addgene plasmid #80891 | pcDNA3-Flag-Smad4 R100T | addgene partial sequence | sequence record 157827 | BGH-rev 5'-TAGAAGGCACAGTCGAGG-3'
GGCCCTCTAGATGCATGCTCGAGCGGTAAAAGACCTCAGTCTAAAGGTTGTGGGTCTGCAATCGGCATGG
TATGAAGTACTTCGTCTAGGAGCTGGAGGGCCCGGTGTAAGTGAATTTCAATCCAGCAAGGTGTTTCTTT
GATGCTCTGTCTTGGGTAATCCGGTCCCCAGCCTTTCACAAAACTCATCCTGAGTATGCATAAGCGACGA
AGGTCATCAACACCAATTCCAGCAGCAGCTGACAGACTGATAGCTGGAGCTATTCCACCTACTGATCCTG
GGCCAGGGATGTTTCCTGCCACGGCTGCTGCCTGGGCAGCTGCTGCAGCTTGTGCAGTAGCCGCCTGCTG
CTGCATCTGTCGATGACACTGACGCAAATCAAAGACCTTTATATATGCACTTGGGTAGATCTTATGAACA
GCATCTCCAGGTGCACGCCCAGCTTCTCTGTCTAAGTAGTAACTCTGTACAAAGACCGCGTGGTCACTAA
GGCACCTGACCCAAACATCACCTTCACCTTTACATTCCAACTGCACACCTTTGCCTATGTGCAACCTTGC
TCTCTCAATGGCTTCTGTCCTGTGGACATTGGAGAGTTGACCCAAACAAAAGCGATCTCCTCCAGAAGGG
TCCACGTATCCATCAACAGTAACAATAGGGCAGCTTGAAGGAACCTTAAATGTCTCTCCTACCTGAACAT
CCATTTCAAAGTAAGCAATGGAACACCAATACTCAGGAGCAGGATGATTGGAAATGGGAGGCTGGAATGC
AAGCTCATTGTGAACAGGCCAGTAATGTCCGGGATGGGGCGGCATAGGCGGGTGGTGCTGAAA
